>Addgene plasmid #108322 | pKM464 (deletions) | addgene full sequence | sequence record 291820 | Addgene NGS Result
GGCAGTCGATCGTACGCTAGTTAACTACGTCGACATCGATAAGCTTGGCTTGTCGACGACGGCGGTCTCC
GTCGTCAGGATCATCTCGAGTCTAGAGCATGCACTAGTGCGGCCGCTAGCGGTACCAGATCTGGGCCCTT
AAGTCGCGTTGCGCTCGGTCGTTCGGCTGCGGCGAGCGGTATCAGCTCACTCAAAGGCGGTAATACGGTT
ATCCACAGAATCAGGGGATAACGCAGGAAAGAACATGTGAGCAAAAGGCCAGCAAAAGGCCAGGAACCGT
AAAAAGGCCGCGTTGCTGGCGTTTTTCCATAGGCTCCGCCCCCCTGACGAGCATCACAAAAATCGACGCT
CAAGTCAGAGGTGGCGAAACCCGACAGGACTATAAAGATACCAGGCGTTTCCCCCTGGAAGCTCCCTCGT
GCGCTCTCCTGTTCCGACCCTGCCGCTTACCGGATACCTGTCCGCCTTTCTCCCCTCGGGAAGCGTGGCG
CTTTCTCATAGCTCACGCTGTAGGTATCTCAGTTCGGTGTAGGTCGTTCGCTCCAAGCTGGGCTGTGTGC
ACGAACCCCCCGTTCAGCCCGACCGCTGCGCCTTATCCGGTAACTATCGTCTTGAGTCCAACCCGGTAAG
ACACGACTTATCGCCACTGGCAGCAGCCACTGGTAACAGGATTAGCAGAGCGAGGTATGTAGGCGGTGCT
ACAGAGTTCTTGAAGTGGTGGCCTAACTACGGCTACACTAGAAGGACAGTATTTGGTATCTGCGCTCTGC
TGAAGCCAGTTACCTTCGGAAAAAGAGTTGGTAGCTCTTGATCCGGCAAACAAACCACCGCTGGTAGCGG
TGGTTTTTTTGTTTGCAAGCAGCAGATTACGCGCAGAAAAAAAGGATCTCAAGAAGATCCTTTGATCTTT
TCTACGGGGTCTGACGCTCATGGAACTAGAGCATGAGATTATCAAAAAGGATCTTCACCTAGATCCTTTT
AAATTAAAAATCGGCACGTAAGAGGTTCCAACTTTCACCATAATGAAATAAGATCACTACCGGGCGTATT
TTTTGAGTTATCGAGATTTTCAGGAGCTAAGGAAGCTAAAATGGAGAAAAAAATCACTGGATATACCACC
GTTGATATATCCCAATGGCATCGTAAAGAACATTTTGAGGCATTTCAGTCAGTTGCTCAATGTACCTATA
ACCAGACCGTTCAGCTGGATATTACGGCCTTTTTAAAGACCGTAAAGAAAAATAAGCACAAGTTTTATCC
GGCCTTTATTCACATTCTTGCCCGCCTGATGAATGCTCATCCGGAATTCCGTATGGCAATGAAAGACGGT
GAGCTGGTGATATGGGATAGTGTTCACCCTTGTTACACCGTTTTCCATGAGCAAACTGAAACGTTTTCAT
CGCTCTGGAGTGAATACCACGACGATTTCCGGCAGTTTCTACACATATATTCGCAAGATGTGGCGTGTTA
CGGTGAAAACCTGGCCTATTTCCCTAAAGGGTTTATTGAGAATATGTTTTTCGTCTCAGCCAATCCCTGG
GTGAGTTTCACCAGTTTTGATTTAAACGTGGCCAATATGGACAACTTCTTCGCCCCCGTTTTCACCATGG
GCAAATATTATACGCAAGGCGACAAGGTGCTGATGCCGCTGGCGATTCAGGTTCATCATGCCGTTTGTGA
TGGCTTCCATGTCGGCAGAATGCTTAATGAATTACAACAGTACTGCGATGAGTGGCTGGCGGAAACGGCA
ATGCTGAAGTTTTAAATCAATCTAAAGTATATATGAGTAAACTTGGTCTGACAGTTACCAATGCTTAATC
AGTGAGGCACCTATCTCAGCGATCTGTCTATTTCGTTCATCCATAGTTGCCTGACTCCCCGACGTGGCCG
ACCAGCCCGTCATCGTCAACGCCTGATCCGCGGTGCGGACAGGCCGTGTCGCGACCGGCCGTGCGGAATT
AAGCCGGCCCGTACCCTGTGAATAGAGGTCCGCTGTGACACAAGAATCCCTGTTACTTCTCGACCGTATT
GATTCGGATGATTCCTACGCGAGCCTGCGGAACGACCAGGAATTCTGGGAGCCGCTGGCCCGCCGAGCCC
TGGAGGAGCTCGGGCTGCCGGTGCCGCCGGTGCTGCGGGTGCCCGGCGAGAGCACCAACCCCGTACTGGT
CGGCGAGCCCGGCCCGGTGATCAAGCTGTTCGGCGAGCACTGGTGCGGTCCGGAGAGCCTCGCGTCGGAG
TCGGAGGCGTACGCGGTCCTGGCGGACGCCCCGGTGCCGGTGCCCCGCCTCCTCGGCCGCGGCGAGCTGC
GGCCCGGCACCGGAGCCTGGCCGTGGCCCTACCTGGTGATGAGCCGGATGACCGGCACCACCTGGCGGTC
CGCGATGGACGGCACGACCGACCGGAACGCGCTGCTCGCCCTGGCCCGCGAACTCGGCCGGGTGCTCGGC
CGGCTGCACAGGGTGCCGCTGACCGGGAACACCGTGCTCACCCCCCATTCCGAGGTCTTCCCGGAACTGC
TGCGGGAACGCCGCGCGGCGACCGTCGAGGACCACCGCGGGTGGGGCTACCTCTCGCCCCGGCTGCTGGA
CCGCCTGGAGGACTGGCTGCCGGACGTGGACACGCTGCTGGCCGGCCGCGAACCCCGGTTCGTCCACGGC
GACCTGCACGGGACCAACATCTTCGTGGACCTGGCCGCGACCGAGGTCACCGGGATCGTCGACTTCACCG
ACGTCTATGCGGGAGACTCCCGCTACAGCCTGGTGCAACTGCATCTCAACGCCTTCCGGGGCGACCGCGA
GATCCTGGCCGCGCTGCTCGACGGGGCGCAGTGGAAGCGGACCGAGGACTTCGCCCGCGAACTGCTCGCC
TTCACCTTCCTGCACGACTTCGAGGTGTTCGAGGAGACCCCGCTGGATCTCTCCGGCTTCACCGATCCGG
AGGAACTGGCGCAGTTCCTCTGGGGGCCGCCGGACACCGCCCCCGGCGCCTGACGCCCCCTCTAGCTGAT
CACCGCGGCCATGATGGCATAAAACGAAAGGCCCAGTCTTTCGACTGAGCCTTTCGTTTTATTTGATGCC
T
Features (pLannotate 1.2.2; 6 found; start..end, strand, type, name):
    304..892     -  rep_origin     ori: high-copy-number ColE1/pMB1/pBR322/pUC origin of replication
    990..1090    +  promoter       cat promoter: promoter of the E. coli cat gene encoding chloramphenicol acetyltransferase
   1091..1736    +  CDS            CmR (fragment): chloramphenicol acetyltransferase; cat; confers resistance to chloramphenicol
   1806..1886    -  CDS            bla(M) (fragment): β-lactamase lacking the signal sequence; bla(M); allows cytosolic expression of β-lactamase
   1998..2990    +  CDS            hyg: KHYB_STRHY - Experimental evidence at protein level: Swiss-Prot protein existence level 1. The aminoglycoside phosphotransferases achieve inactivation of their antibiotic substrates by phosphorylation. From Streptomyces hygroscopicus.
   3029..3075    -  terminator     rrnB T1 terminator: transcription terminator T1 from the E. coli rrnB gene
