[The description below was written by a language model from this plasmid's Addgene catalogue record and pLannotate feature annotations shown in this document.]
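Description:
pKM464 (deletions) is a small (about 3.1 kb) ORBIT integrating plasmid built on the pKM435 backbone and used to delete target genes in mycobacterial chromosomes. It is propagated in E. coli from a ColE1/pMB1-type origin and selected with chloramphenicol through a cat promoter-driven chloramphenicol acetyltransferase gene. The automated annotation labels this origin as high copy, whereas the catalogue entry lists the plasmid as low copy. No mycobacterial origin of replication is annotated, which fits its role as a payload plasmid that must integrate into the chromosome to be retained. The marker for the target host is a hygromycin phosphotransferase gene from Streptomyces hygroscopicus, followed by an rrnB T1 transcription terminator. A short β-lactamase fragment is also detected; it appears to be a cloning remnant rather than a functional marker.

The defining modification is a 38 bp synthetic site for the Bxb1 phage integrase, recorded as a Bxb1 attB site. It was not picked up by the automated feature annotation, so its position in the plasmid cannot be given from the table. In the ORBIT approach, an oligonucleotide carrying the partner Bxb1 attachment site is recombineered into the chromosome at the chosen locus, and Bxb1 integrase then recombines that site with the one on the plasmid. This inserts the whole plasmid at the target. When the oligonucleotide is designed to replace the gene of interest with the attachment site, the result is a hygromycin-marked knockout. The record does not state which promoter drives the hygromycin resistance gene, and it does not describe the helper functions (recombinase and integrase) that must be supplied separately.
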