Addgene plasmid #108322: pKM464 (deletions)
Purpose: Orbit integrating plasmid to delete target gene.
Depositing lab: Kenan Murphy. Depositing organization: University of Massachusetts, Worcester. Publication: ORBIT: a New Paradigm for Genetic Engineering of Mycobacterial Chromosomes. Murphy KC, Nelson SJ, Nambi S, Papavinasasundaram K, Baer CE, Sassetti CM. MBio. 2018 Dec 11;9(6). pii: mBio.01467-18. doi: 10.1128/mBio.01467-18. PubMed 30538179.
Backbone
  Vector backbone: pKM435
  Backbone manufacturer: Kenan Murphy
  Total vector size (bp): 3082
  Modifications to backbone: Insertion of Bxb1 attB site
  Vector type: ORBIT integration plasmid for creating knockouts of target genes
  Selectable markers: Hygromycin
Growth in bacteria
  Bacterial resistance: Chloramphenicol, 25 μg/mL
  Growth temperature: 37°C
  Growth strain: DH5alpha
  Copy number: Low Copy
Gene/Insert
  Gene/Insert name: Bxb1 attB site
  Species: Synthetic
  Insert size (bp): 38
Terms and licenses: Academic/Nonprofit Terms; Industry Terms: Not Available to Industry
Depositor comments: ORBIT integrating plasmid for creating knockouts of target genes. Strain should be grown in 20 ug/ml chloramphenicol for isolation of plasmid. Yields with Qiagen miniprep kits are typically in the range from 60-90 ug/ml from 5 ml culture.
How to cite: pKM464 (deletions) was a gift from Kenan Murphy (Addgene plasmid # 108322 ; http://n2t.net/addgene:108322 ; RRID:Addgene_108322)
